>Addgene plasmid #75897 | WEE2 gRNA (BRDN0001147038) | addgene full sequence | sequence record 184782 | Addgene Assembled Sequence
CCCGGGTGCAAAGATGGATAAAGTTTTAAACAGAGAGGAATCTTTGCAGCTAATGGACCTTCTAGGTCTT
GAAAGGAGTGGGAATTGGCTCCGGTGCCCGTCAGTGGGCAGAGCGCACATCGCCCACAGTCCCCGAGAAG
TTGGGGGGAGGGGTCGGCAATTGATCCGGTGCCTAGAGAAGGTGGCGCGGGGTAAACTGGGAAAGTGATG
TCGTGTACTGGCTCCGCCTTTTTCCCGAGGGTGGGGGAGAACCGTATATAAGTGCAGTAGTCGCCGTGAA
CGTTCTTTTTCGCAACGGGTTTGCCGCCAGAACACAGGTAAGTGCCGTGTGTGGTTCCCGCGGGCCTGGC
CTCTTTACGGGTTATGGCCCTTGCGTGCCTTGAATTACTTCCACCTGGCTGCAGTACGTGATTCTTGATC
CCGAGCTTCGGGTTGGAAGTGGGTGGGAGAGTTCGAGGCCTTGCGCTTAAGGAGCCCCTTCGCCTCGTGC
TTGAGTTGAGGCCTGGCCTGGGCGCTGGGGCCGCCGCGTGCGAATCTGGTGGCACCTTCGCGCCTGTCTC
GCTGCTTTCGATAAGTCTCTAGCCATTTAAAATTTTTGATGACCTGCTGCGACGCTTTTTTTCTGGCAAG
ATAGTCTTGTAAATGCGGGCCAAGATCTGCACACTGGTATTTCGGTTTTTGGGGCCGCGGGCGGCGACGG
GGCCCGTGCGTCCCAGCGCACATGTTCGGCGAGGCGGGGCCTGCGAGCGCGGCCACCGAGAATCGGACGG
GGGTAGTCTCAAGCTGGCCGGCCTGCTCTGGTGCCTGGCCTCGCGCCGCCGTGTATCGCCCCGCCCTGGG
CGGCAAGGCTGGCCCGGTCGGCACCAGTTGCGTGAGCGGAAAGATGGCCGCTTCCCGGCCCTGCTGCAGG
GAGCTCAAAATGGAGGACGCGGCGCTCGGGAGAGCGGGCGGGTGAGTCACCCACACAAAGGAAAAGGGCC
TTTCCGTCCTCAGCCGTCGCTTCATGTGACTCCACGGAGTACCGGGCGCCGTCCAGGCACCTCGATTAGT
TCTCGAGCTTTTGGAGTACGTCGTCTTTAGGTTGGGGGGAGGGGTTTTATGCGATGGAGTTTCCCCACAC
TGAGTGGGTGGAGACTGAAGTTAGGCCAGCTTGGCACTTGATGTAATTCTCCTTGGAATTTGCCCTTTTT
GAGTTTGGATCTTGGTTCATTCTCAAGCCTCAGACAGTGGTTCAAAGTTTTTTTCTTCCATTTCAGGTGT
CGTGACGTACGGCCACCATGACCGAGTACAAGCCCACGGTGCGCCTCGCCACCCGCGACGACGTCCCCAG
GGCCGTACGCACCCTCGCCGCCGCGTTCGCCGACTACCCCGCCACGCGCCACACCGTCGATCCGGACCGC
CACATCGAGCGGGTCACCGAGCTGCAAGAACTCTTCCTCACGCGCGTCGGGCTCGACATCGGCAAGGTGT
GGGTCGCGGACGACGGCGCCGCCGTGGCGGTCTGGACCACGCCGGAGAGCGTCGAAGCGGGGGCGGTGTT
CGCCGAGATCGGCCCGCGCATGGCCGAGTTGAGCGGTTCCCGGCTGGCCGCGCAGCAACAGATGGAAGGC
CTCCTGGCGCCGCACCGGCCCAAGGAGCCCGCGTGGTTCCTGGCCACCGTCGGAGTCTCGCCCGACCACC
AGGGCAAGGGTCTGGGCAGCGCCGTCGTGCTCCCCGGAGTGGAGGCGGCCGAGCGCGCCGGGGTGCCCGC
CTTCCTGGAGACCTCCGCGCCCCGCAACCTCCCCTTCTACGAGCGGCTCGGCTTCACCGTCACCGCCGAC
GTCGAGGTGCCCGAAGGACCGCGCACCTGGTGCATGACCCGCAAGCCCGGTGCCTGAACGCGTTAAGTCG
ACAATCAACCTCTGGATTACAAAATTTGTGAAAGATTGACTGGTATTCTTAACTATGTTGCTCCTTTTAC
GCTATGTGGATACGCTGCTTTAATGCCTTTGTATCATGCTATTGCTTCCCGTATGGCTTTCATTTTCTCC
TCCTTGTATAAATCCTGGTTGCTGTCTCTTTATGAGGAGTTGTGGCCCGTTGTCAGGCAACGTGGCGTGG
TGTGCACTGTGTTTGCTGACGCAACCCCCACTGGTTGGGGCATTGCCACCACCTGTCAGCTCCTTTCCGG
GACTTTCGCTTTCCCCCTCCCTATTGCCACGGCGGAACTCATCGCCGCCTGCCTTGCCCGCTGCTGGACA
GGGGCTCGGCTGTTGGGCACTGACAATTCCGTGGTGTTGTCGGGGAAATCATCGTCCTTTCCTTGGCTGC
TCGCCTGTGTTGCCACCTGGATTCTGCGCGGGACGTCCTTCTGCTACGTCCCTTCGGCCCTCAATCCAGC
GGACCTTCCTTCCCGCGGCCTGCTGCCGGCTCTGCGGCCTCTTCCGCGTCTTCGCCTTCGCCCTCAGACG
AGTCGGATCTCCCTTTGGGCCGCCTCCCCGCGTCGACTTTAAGACCAATGACTTACAAGGCAGCTGTAGA
TCTTAGCCACTTTTTAAAAGAAAAGGGGGGACTGGAAGGGCTAATTCACTCCCAACGAAGACAAGATCTG
CTTTTTGCTTGTACTGGGTCTCTCTGGTTAGACCAGATCTGAGCCTGGGAGCTCTCTGGCTAACTAGGGA
ACCCACTGCTTAAGCCTCAATAAAGCTTGCCTTGAGTGCTTCAAGTAGTGTGTGCCCGTCTGTTGTGTGA
CTCTGGTAACTAGAGATCCCTCAGACCCTTTTAGTCAGTGTGGAAAATCTCTAGCAGTACGTATAGTAGT
TCATGTCATCTTATTATTCAGTATTTATAACTTGCAAAGAAATGAATATCAGAGAGTGAGAGGAACTTGT
TTATTGCAGCTTATAATGGTTACAAATAAAGCAATAGCATCACAAATTTCACAAATAAAGCATTTTTTTC
ACTGCATTCTAGTTGTGGTTTGTCCAAACTCATCAATGTATCTTATCATGTCTGGCTCTAGCTATCCCGC
CCCTAACTCCGCCCATCCCGCCCCTAACTCCGCCCAGTTCCGCCCATTCTCCGCCCCATGGCTGACTAAT
TTTTTTTATTTATGCAGAGGCCGAGGCCGCCTCGGCCTCTGAGCTATTCCAGAAGTAGTGAGGAGGCTTT
TTTGGAGGCCTAGGGACGTACCCAATTCGCCCTATAGTGAGTCGTATTACGCGCGCTCACTGGCCGTCGT
TTTACAACGTCGTGACTGGGAAAACCCTGGCGTTACCCAACTTAATCGCCTTGCAGCACATCCCCCTTTC
GCCAGCTGGCGTAATAGCGAAGAGGCCCGCACCGATCGCCCTTCCCAACAGTTGCGCAGCCTGAATGGCG
AATGGG
[124 nt withheld, positions 3367-3490]
C
[91 nt withheld, positions 3492-3582]
A
[49 nt withheld, positions 3584-3632]
CCTTTGACGTTGGAGTCCACGTTCTTT
[37 nt withheld, positions 3660-3696]
ACCCTATCTCGGTCTATTCTTTTGATTTATAAGGGATTTTGCCGATTTCGGCCTATTGGTTAAAAAATGA
GCTGATTTAACAAAAATTTAACGCGAATTTTAACAAAATATTAACGCTTACAATTTAGGTGGCACTTTTC
GGGGAAATGTGCGCGGAACCCCTATTTGTTTATTTTTCTAAATACATTCAAATATGTATCCGCTCATGAG
ACAATAACCCTGATAAATGCTTCAATAATATTGAAAAAGGAAGAGTATGAGTATTCAACATTTCCGTGTC
GCCCTTATTCCCTTTTTTGCGGCATTTTGCCTTCCTGTTTTTGCTCACCCAGAAACGCTGGTGAAAGTAA
AAGATGCTGAAGATCAGTTGGGTGCACGAGTGGGTTACATCGAACTGGATCTCAACAGCGGTAAGATCCT
TGAGAGTTTTCGCCCCGAAGAACGTTTTCCAATGATGAGCACTTTTAAAGTTCTGCTATGTGGCGCGGTA
TTATCCCGTATTGACGCCGGGCAAGAGCAACTCGGTCGCCGCATACACTATTCTCAGAATGACTTGGTTG
AGTACTCACCAGTCACAGAAAAGCATCTTACGGATGGCATGACAGTAAGAGAATTATGCAGTGCTGCCAT
AACCATGAGTGATAACACTGCGGCCAACTTACTTCTGACAACGATCGGAGGACCGAAGGAGCTAACCGCT
TTTTTGCACAACATGGGGGATCATGTAACTCGCCTTGATCGTTGGGAACCGGAGCTGAATGAAGCCATAC
CAAACGACGAGCGTGACACCACGATGCCTGTAGCAATGGCAACAACGTTGCGCAAACTATTAACTGGCGA
ACTACTTACTCTAGCTTCCCGGCAACAATTAATAGACTGGATGGAGGCGGATAAAGTTGCAGGACCACTT
CTGCGCTCGGCCCTTCCGGCTGGCTGGTTTATTGCTGATAAATCTGGAGCCGGTGAGCGTGGGTCTCGCG
GTATCATTGCAGCACTGGGGCCAGATGGTAAGCCCTCCCGTATCGTAGTTATCTACACGACGGGGAGTCA
GGCAACTATGGATGAACGAAATAGACAGATCGCTGAGATAGGTGCCTCACTGATTAAGCATTGGTAACTG
TCAGACCAAGTTTACTCATATATACTTTAGATTGATTTAAAACTTCATTTTTAATTTAAAAGGATCTAGG
TGAAGATCCTTTTTGATAATCTCATGACCAAAATCCCTTAACGTGAGTTTTCGTTCCACTGAGCGTCAGA
CCCCGTAGAAAAGATCAAAGGATCTTCTTGAGATCCTTTTTTTCTGCGCGTAATCTGCTGCTTGCAAACA
AAAAAACCACCGCTACCAGCGGTGGTTTGTTTGCCGGATCAAGAGCTACCAACTCTTTTTCCGAAGGTAA
CTGGCTTCAGCAGAGCGCAGATACCAAATACTGTTCTTCTAGTGTAGCCGTAGTTAGGCCACCACTTCAA
GAACTCTGTAGCACCGCCTACATACCTCGCTCTGCTAATCCTGTTACCAGTGGCTGCTGCCAGTGGCGAT
AAGTCGTGTCTTACCGGGTTGGACTCAAGACGATAGTTACCGGATAAGGCGCAGCGGTCGGGCTGAACGG
GGGGTTCGTGCACACAGCCCAGCTTGGAGCGAACGACCTACACCGAACTGAGATACCTACAGCGTGAGCT
ATGAGAAAGCGCCACGCTTCCCGAAGGGAGAAAGGCGGACAGGTATCCGGTAAGCGGCAGGGTCGGAACA
GGAGAGCGCACGAGGGAGCTTCCAGGGGGAAACGCCTGGTATCTTTATAGTCCTGTCGGGTTTCGCCACC
TCTGACTTGAGCGTCGATTTTTGTGATGCTCGTCAGGGGGGCGGAGCCTATGGAAAAACGCCAGCAACGC
GGCCTTTTTACGGTTCCTGGCCTTTTGCTGGCCTTTTGCTCACATGTTCTTTCCTGCGTTATCCCCTGAT
TCTGTGGATAACCGTATTACCGCCTTTGAGTGAGCTGATACCGCTCGCCGCAGCCGAACGACCGAGCGCA
GCGAGTCAGTGAGCGAGGAAGCGGAAGAGCGCCCAATACGCAAACCGCCTCTCCCCGCGCGTTGGCCGAT
TCATTAATGCAGCTGGCACGACAGGTTTCCCGACTGGAAAGCGGGCAGTGAGCGCAACGCAATTAATGTG
AGTTAGCTCACTCATTAGGCACCCCAGGCTTTACACTTTATGCTTCCGGCTCGTATGTTGTGTGGAATTG
TGAGCGGATAACAATTTCACACAGGAAACAGCTATGACCATGATTACGCCAAGCGCGCAATTAACCCTCA
CTAAAGGGAACAAAAGCTGGAGCTGCAAGCTTAATGTAGTCTTATGCAATACTCTTGTAGTCTTGCAACA
TGGTAACGATGAGTTAGCAACATGCCTTACAAGGAGAGAAAAAGCACCGTGCATGCCGATTGGTGGAAGT
AAGGTGGTACGATCGTGCCTTATTAGGAAGGCAACAGACGGGTCTGACATGGATTGGACGAACCACTGAA
TTGCCGCATTGCAGAGATATTGTATTTAAGTGCCTAGCTCGATACATAAACGGGTCTCTCTGGTTAGACC
AGATCTGAGCCTGGGAGCTCTCTGGCTAACTAGGGAACCCACTGCTTAAGCCTCAATAAAGCTTGCCTTG
AGTGCTTCAAGTAGTGTGTGCCCGTCTGTTGTGTGACTCTGGTAACTAGAGATCCCTCAGACCCTTTTAG
TCAGTGTGGAAAATCTCTAGCAGTGGCGCCCGAACAGGGACTTGAAAGCGAAAGGGAAACCAGAGGAGCT
CTCTCGACGCAGGACTCGGCTTGCTGAAGCGCGCACGGCAAGAGGCGAGGGGCGGCGACTGGTGAGTACG
CCAAAAATTTTGACTAGCGGAGGCTAGAAGGAGAGAGATGGGTGCGAGAGCGTCAGTATTAAGCGGGGGA
GAATTAGATCGCGATGGGAAAAAATTCGGTTAAGGCCAGGGGGAAAGAAAAAATATAAATTAAAACATAT
AGTATGGGCAAGCAGGGAGCTAGAACGATTCGCAGTTAATCCTGGCCTGTTAGAAACATCAGAAGGCTGT
AGACAAATACTGGGACAGCTACAACCATCCCTTCAGACAGGATCAGAAGAACTTAGATCATTATATAATA
CAGTAGCAACCCTCTATTGTGTGCATCAAAGGATAGAGATAAAAGACACCAAGGAAGCTTTAGACAAGAT
AGAGGAAGAGCAAAACAAAAGTAAGACCACCGCACAGCAAGCGGCCGCTGATCTTCAGACCTGGAGGAGG
AGATATGAGGGACAATTGGAGAAGTGAATTATATAAATATAAAGTAGTAAAAATTGAACCATTAGGAGTA
GCACCCACCAAGGCAAAGAGAAGAGTGGTGCAGAGAGAAAAAAGAGCAGTGGGAATAGGAGCTTTGTTCC
TTGGGTTCTTGGGAGCAGCAGGAAGCACTATGGGCGCAGCGTCAATGACGCTGACGGTACAGGCCAGACA
ATTATTGTCTGGTATAGTGCAGCAGCAGAACAATTTGCTGAGGGCTATTGAGGCGCAACAGCATCTGTTG
CAACTCACAGTCTGGGGCATCAAGCAGCTCCAGGCAAGAATCCTGGCTGTGGAAAGATACCTAAAGGATC
AACAGCTCCTGGGGATTTGGGGTTGCTCTGGAAAACTCATTTGCACCACTGCTGTGCCTTGGAATGCTAG
TTGGAGTAATAAATCTCTGGAACAGATTTGGAATCACACGACCTGGATGGAGTGGGACAGAGAAATTAAC
AATTACACAAGCTTAATACACTCCTTAATTGAAGAATCGCAAAACCAGCAAGAAAAGAATGAACAAGAAT
TATTGGAATTAGATAAATGGGCAAGTTTGTGGAATTGGTTTAACATAACAAATTGGCTGTGGTATATAAA
ATTATTCATAATGATAGTAGGAGGCTTGGTAGGTTTAAGAATAGTTTTTGCTGTACTTTCTATAGTGAAT
AGAGTTAGGCAGGGATATTCACCATTATCGTTTCAGACCCACCTCCCAACCCCGAGGGGACCCAGAGAGG
GCCTATTTCCCATGATTCCTTCATATTTGCATATACGATACAAGGCTGTTAGAGAGATAATTAGAATTAA
TTTGACTGTAAACACAAAGATATTAGTACAAAATACGTGACGTAGAAAGTAATAATTTCTTGGGTAGTTT
GCAGTTTTAAAATTATGTTTTAAAATGGACTATCATATGCTTACCGTAACTTGAAAGTATTTCGATTTCT
TGGCTTTATATATCTTGTGGAAAGGACGAAACACCGAATATTGACCAGAGCCAATGGTTTTAGAGCTAGA
AATAGCAAGTTAAAATAAGGCTAGTCCGTTATCAACTTGAAAAAGTGGCACCGAGTCGGTGCTTTTTTAA
GCTTGGCGTAACTAGATCTTGAGACAAATGGCAGTATTCATCCACAATTTTAAAAGAAAAGGGGGGATTG
GGGGGTACAGTGCAGGGGAAAGAATAGTAGACATAATAGCAACAGACATACAAACTAAAGAATTACAAAA
ACAAATTACAAAAATTCAAAATTTTCGGGTTTATTACAGGGACAGCAGAGATCCACTTTGGCGCCGGCTC
GAGGGGG
Features (pLannotate 1.2.2; 29 found; start..end, strand, type, name):
     14..80      +  CDS            small t antigen (fragment): SV40 (simian virus 40) small t antigen
    106..317     +  promoter       EF-1α core promoter: core promoter for human elongation factor EF-1α
    318..1256    +  intron         EF-1α intron A: intron upstream of the start codon of human EF-1α
   1278..1877    +  CDS            PuroR (fragment): puromycin N-acetyltransferase; pac from Streptomyces; confers resistance to puromycin
   1893..2481    +  misc_feature   WPRE: woodchuck hepatitis virus posttranscriptional regulatory element
   2532..2551    +  misc_feature   cPPT/CTS (fragment): central polypurine tract and central termination sequence of HIV-1
   2553..2786    +  LTR            3' LTR (ΔU3): self-inactivating 3' long terminal repeat (LTR) from HIV-1
   2864..2985    +  polyA_signal   SV40 poly(A) signal: SV40 polyadenylation signal
   3025..3160    +  rep_origin     SV40 ori: SV40 origin of replication
   3181..3199    -  promoter       T7 promoter: promoter for bacteriophage T7 RNA polymerase
   3207..3362    +  CDS            lacZα (fragment): LacZα fragment of β-galactosidase; lacZ fragment
   3367..3795    +  rep_origin     f1 ori (sequence partly withheld): f1 bacteriophage origin of replication; arrow indicates direction of (+) strand synthesis
   3848..3952    +  promoter       AmpR promoter: bla
   3953..4813    +  CDS            AmpR: β-lactamase; bla; confers resistance to ampicillin, carbenicillin, and related antibiotics
   4984..5572    +  rep_origin     ori: high-copy-number ColE1/pMB1/pBR322/pUC origin of replication
   5755..5847    +  CDS            lacI (fragment): lac repressor; lacI; The lac repressor binds to the lac operator to inhibit transcription in E. coli. This inhibition can be relieved by adding lactose or isopropyl-β-D-thiogalactopyranoside (IPTG).
   5860..5881    +  protein_bind   CAP binding site: CAP binding activates transcription in the presence of cAMP. E. coli catabolite activator protein
   5896..5926    +  promoter       lac promoter: promoter for the E. coli lac operon
   5934..5950    +  protein_bind   lac operator: The lac repressor binds to the lac operator to inhibit transcription in E. coli. This inhibition can be relieved by adding lactose or isopropyl-β-D-thiogalactopyranoside (IPTG). lac repressor encoded by lacI
   5995..6013    +  promoter       T3 promoter: promoter for bacteriophage T3 RNA polymerase
   6041..6267    +  promoter       RSV promoter: Rous sarcoma virus enhancer/promoter
   6268..6448    +  LTR            5' LTR (truncated): truncated 5' long terminal repeat (LTR) from HIV-1
   6495..6620    +  misc_feature   HIV-1 Ψ: packaging signal of human immunodeficiency virus type 1
   6604..6967    +  CDS            HIV-1 gag (fragment): gag protein from human immunodeficiency virus 1; gag
   7113..7346    +  misc_feature   RRE: The Rev response element (RRE) of HIV-1 allows for Rev-dependent mRNA export from the nucleus to the cytoplasm.
   7723..7749    +  CDS            Rev (fragment): human immunodeficiency virus 1 (HIV-1) Rev protein; rev; enhances nuclear export of unspliced and incompletely spliced viral mRNAs
   7753..7993    +  promoter       U6 promoter: RNA polymerase III promoter for human U6 snRNA
   8023..8098    +  misc_RNA       gRNA scaffold: guide RNA scaffold for the Streptococcus pyogenes CRISPR/Cas9 system
   8154..8271    +  misc_feature   cPPT/CTS: central polypurine tract and central termination sequence of HIV-1
