[The description below was written by a language model from this plasmid's Addgene catalogue record and pLannotate feature annotations shown in this document.]
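Description:
WEE2 gRNA (BRDN0001147038) is a third-generation lentiviral guide RNA plasmid built on the lentiGuide-Puro backbone. It delivers a single CRISPR guide against the human WEE2 gene (also known as WEE1B), designed against the reference transcript NM_001105558.1. It is propagated in E. coli as a high-copy plasmid using a ColE1/pUC-type origin and an ampicillin resistance (β-lactamase) gene. The backbone also carries an f1 origin, an SV40 origin and poly(A) signal, and remnants of lac and T7/T3 promoter elements.

The lentiviral transfer cassette begins with an RSV promoter fused to a truncated HIV-1 5' LTR, which makes genomic RNA production in packaging cells Tat-independent. This is followed by the Ψ packaging signal with a partial gag sequence and the Rev response element. Within the proviral region, a human U6 RNA polymerase III promoter drives the WEE2-targeting spacer, which is fused to the Streptococcus pyogenes Cas9 gRNA scaffold. Downstream lies a cPPT/CTS element that aids nuclear import. An EF-1α promoter with its intron A then expresses puromycin N-acetyltransferase for selection of transduced mammalian cells, and a WPRE enhances transcript expression. A self-inactivating ΔU3 3' LTR closes the cassette.

The plasmid does not encode Cas9, so it must be used with a separate Cas9 vector or in cells that already express the nuclease. It belongs to a human kinome gRNA collection associated with work on optimised sgRNA design, and it is suited to knocking out WEE2 in human cells by lentiviral transduction.
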