Addgene plasmid #75897: WEE2 gRNA (BRDN0001147038)
Purpose: 3rd generation lentiviral gRNA plasmid targeting human WEE2
Depositing lab: John Doench & David Root. Depositing organization: Broad Institute. Publication: Optimized sgRNA design to maximize activity and minimize off-target effects of CRISPR-Cas9. Doench JG, Fusi N, Sullender M, Hegde M, Vaimberg EW, Donovan KF, Smith I, Tothova Z, Wilen C, Orchard R, Virgin HW, Listgarten J, Root DE. Nat Biotechnol. 2016 Jan 18. doi: 10.1038/nbt.3437. PubMed 26780180.
Backbone
  Vector backbone: lentiGuide-Puro
  Backbone manufacturer: Zhang Lab (Addgene plasmid # 52963)
  Vector type: Mammalian Expression, Lentiviral, CRISPR
  Selectable markers: Puromycin
Growth in bacteria
  Bacterial resistance: Ampicillin, 100 μg/mL
  Growth temperature: 37°C
  Growth strain: DH5alpha
  Copy number: High Copy
Gene/Insert
  Gene/Insert name: WEE2 (alt names: WEE2; NM_001105558.1)
  gRNA/shRNA sequence: AATATTGACCAGAGCCAATG
  Species: H. sapiens (human)
  Entrez Gene: WEE2 (a.k.a. OOMD5, OZEMA5, WEE1B)
  Promoter: hU6
  Cloning method: Unknown
  Sequencing primers: 5′ U6-F; 3′ pS2-R
Terms and licenses: Academic/Nonprofit Terms; Industry Terms: Not Available to Industry
Depositor comments: The gRNA was designed to target the following Genbank reference sequence(s): NM_001105558.1. Note that this plasmid does NOT contain Cas9. It should be used in conjunction with lentiCas9-Blast (Addgene #52962) or otherwise with cell lines already expressing Cas9. Browse the full kinome gRNA library at http://www.addgene.org/pooled-library/broadgpp-human-kinome/ or visit http://www.broadinstitute.org/rnai/public/ for detailed protocols and information.
How to cite: WEE2 gRNA (BRDN0001147038) was a gift from John Doench & David Root (Addgene plasmid # 75897 ; http://n2t.net/addgene:75897 ; RRID:Addgene_75897)
