>Addgene plasmid #75897 | WEE2 gRNA (BRDN0001147038) | depositor partial sequence | sequence record 143357 | Target Sequence
AATATTGACCAGAGCCAATG
