>Addgene plasmid #75897 | WEE2 gRNA (BRDN0001147038) | addgene partial sequence | sequence record 184781 | hU6-F
TAGAAAGTAATAATTTCTTGGGTAGTTTGCAGTTTTAAAATTATGTTTTAAAATGGACTATCATATGCTT
ACCGTAACTTGAAAGTATTTCGATTTCTTGGCTTTATATATCTTGTGGAAAGGACGAAACACCGAATATT
GACCAGAGCCAATGGTTTTAGAGCTAGAAATAGCAAGTTAAAATAAGGCTAGTCCGTTATCAACTTGAAA
AAGTGGCACCGAGTCGGTGCTTTTTTAAGCTTGGCGTAACTAGATCTTGAGACAAATGGCAGTATTCATC
CACAATTTTAAAAGAAAAGGGGGGATTGGGGGGTACAGTGCAGGGGAAAGAATAGTAGACATAATAGCAA
CAGACATACAAACTAAAGAATTACAAAAACAAATTACAAAAATTCAAAATTTTCGGGTTTATTACAGGGA
CAGCAGAGATCCACTTTGGCGCCGGCTCGAGGGGGCCCGGGTGCAAAGATGGATAAAGTTTTAAACAGAG
AGGAATCTTTGCAGCTAATGGACCTTCTAGGTCTTGAAAGGAGTGGGAATTGGCTCCGGTGCCCGTCAGT
GGGCAGAGCG
